Addgene plasmid #26769: pUC57 iLOV CHLAMY
Depositing lab: John Christie. Depositing organization: University of Glasgow. Publication: The photoreversible fluorescent protein iLOV outperforms GFP as a reporter of plant virus infection. Chapman S, Faulkner C, Kaiserli E, Garcia-Mata C, Savenkov EI, Roberts AG, Oparka KJ, Christie JM. Proc Natl Acad Sci U S A. 2008 Dec 16. 105(50):20038-43. 10.1073/pnas.0807551105 PubMed 19060199.
Backbone
  Vector backbone: pUC57
  Backbone size w/o insert (bp): 2710
  Vector type: Cloning vector
Growth in bacteria
  Bacterial resistance: Ampicillin, 100 μg/mL
  Growth temperature: 37°C
  Growth strain: DH5alpha
  Copy number: Unknown
Gene/Insert
  Gene/Insert name: iLOV
  Species: Chlamydomonas
  Insert size (bp): 342
  Cloning method: Restriction Enzyme
  Sequencing primers: 5′ M13pUC-fwd; 3′ M13rev
Terms and licenses: Academic/Nonprofit Terms; Industry Terms: Not Available to Industry
How to cite: pUC57 iLOV CHLAMY was a gift from John Christie (Addgene plasmid # 26769 ; http://n2t.net/addgene:26769 ; RRID:Addgene_26769)
