[The description below was written by a language model from this plasmid's Addgene catalogue record.]
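Description:
pUC57 iLOV CHLAMY is a simple bacterial cloning plasmid that carries the coding sequence for the fluorescent reporter iLOV in the pUC57 backbone. pUC57 is a small (about 2.7 kb) general-purpose cloning vector of the pUC family, often used to deliver synthesised genes. It is propagated in E. coli and selected with ampicillin. The record lists the copy number as unknown. No feature table is provided, so individual backbone elements are not documented here. The listed sequencing primers are the standard M13 forward and reverse sites flanking the cloning region.

The insert is a 342 bp iLOV sequence introduced by restriction enzyme cloning. iLOV is a small flavin-binding fluorescent protein engineered from a LOV (light, oxygen, voltage) photosensory domain. The associated publication describes it as a photoreversible fluorescent protein that outperforms GFP as a reporter of plant virus infection. The catalogue gives the insert species as Chlamydomonas, and the "CHLAMY" in the name matches this. This probably indicates a version adapted for use in Chlamydomonas, for example through codon usage, but the record does not say so and does not explain the designation.

The record mentions no promoter, terminator, tag or algal selection marker, and the vector is classed as a cloning vector rather than an expression vector. The plasmid is therefore best regarded as a source or storage clone. The iLOV open reading frame can be excised or amplified from it and moved into a suitable expression construct, where it can serve as a compact fluorescent reporter or fusion partner.
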