>Addgene plasmid #26769 | pUC57 iLOV CHLAMY | depositor partial sequence | sequence record 12667 | Author sequence
GCAAACATGATCGAGAAGAACTTCGTGATCACCGACCCCCGCCTGCCCGACAACCCCATCATCTTCGCCA
GCGACGGCTTCCTGGAGCTGACCGAGTACAGCCGCGAGGAGATCCTGGGCCGCAACGCCCGCTTCCTGCA
GGGCCCCGAGACCGACCAGGCCACCGTGCAGAAGATCCGCGACGCCATCCGCGACCAGCGCGAGACCACC
GTGCAGCTGATCAACTACACCAAGAGCGGCAAGAAGTTCTGGAACCTGCTGCACCTGCAGCCCGTGCGCG
ACCAGAAGGGCGAGCTGCAGTACTTCATCGGCGTGCAGCTGGACGGCAGCGACCACGTGTAA
