>Addgene plasmid #26769 | pUC57 iLOV CHLAMY | addgene partial sequence | sequence record 33015 | 26769 with M13pUC-fwd
CTGCGAATGCATCTAGATCCAATGACACCCAATGCAAACATGATCGAGAAGAACTTCGTGATCACCGACC
CCCGCCTGCCCGACAACCCCATCATCTTCGCCAGCGACGGCTTCCTGGAGCTGACCGAGTACAGCCGCGA
GGAGATCCTGGGCCGCAACGCCCGCTTCCTGCAGGGCCCCGAGACCGACCAGGCCACCGTGCAGAAGATC
CGCGACGCCATCCGCGACCAGCGCGAGACCACCGTGCAGCTGATCAACTACACCAAGAGCGGCAAGAAGT
TCTGGAACCTGCTGCACCTGCAGCCCGTGCGCGACCAGAAGGGCGAGCTGCAGTACTTCATCGGCGTGCA
GCTGGACGGCAGCGACCACGTGTAACCAATGACCCCAATATCGGATCCCGGGCCCGTCGACTGCAGAGGC
CTGCATGCAAGCTTGGCGTAATCATGGTCATAGCTGTTTCCTGTGTGAAATTGTTATCCGCTCACAATTC
CACACAACATACGAGCCGGAAGCATAAAGTGTAAAGCCTGGGGTGCCTAATGAGTGAGCTAACTCACATT
AATTGCGTTGCGCTCACTGCCCGCTTTCCAGTCGGGAAACCTGTCGTGCCAGCTGCATTAATGAATCGGC
CAACGCGCGGGGAGAGGCGGTTTGCGTATTGGGCGCTCTTCCGCTTCCTCGCTCACTGACTCGCTGCGCT
CGGTCGTTCGGCTGCGGCGAGCGGTATCAGCTCACTCAAAGGCGGTAATACGGTTATCCACAGAATCAGG
GGATAACGCAGGAAAGAACATGTGAGCAAAAGGCCAGCAAAAGGCCAGGAACCGTAAAAAGGCCGCGTTG
CTGGCGTTTTTCCATAGGCTCCGCCCCCCTGACGAGCATCACAAAAATCGACGCTCAAGTCAGAAGTGGC
GAAACCCGACAGGACTATAAAGATACCAGGCGTTTTCCCCCTGGAAGCTCCCTTCGTGGTTCTGT
